Addgene plasmid #186857: pTRE3G-human cGAS:158-522aa-HA
Purpose: Doxycycline-dependent expression of human cGAS gene in mammalian cells by retroviral transduction
Depositing lab: Jonathan Kagan. Depositing organization: Boston Children's Hospital. Publication: Species-specific self-DNA detection mechanisms by mammalian cyclic GMP-AMP synthases. Mosallanejad K, Kennedy SN, Bahleda KM, Slavik KM, Zhou W, Govande AA, Hancks DC, Kranzusch PJ, Kagan JC. Sci Immunol. 2023 Jan 20;8(79):eabp9765. doi: 10.1126/sciimmunol.abp9765. Epub 2023 Jan 20. PubMed 36662885.
Backbone
  Vector backbone: pRetroX-TRE3G Vector
  Backbone manufacturer: Takara Bio
  Backbone size w/o insert (bp): 6600
  Vector type: Retroviral
  Selectable markers: Puromycin
Growth in bacteria
  Bacterial resistance: Ampicillin, 100 μg/mL
  Growth temperature: 37°C
  Growth strain: NEB Stable
  Copy number: High Copy
Gene/Insert
  Gene/Insert name: Human cGAS truncation mutant (158-522 a.a.) with C-terminal HA tag (alt names: cGAS; cGASdeltaN)
  Species: H. sapiens (human), Synthetic
  Insert size (bp): 1134
  Mutation: N-terminal truncation
  Entrez Gene: Adamts1 (a.k.a. ADAM-TS1, ADAMTS, ADAMTS-1, C3-C5, METH-1, METH1)
  Promoter: TRE3G
  Tag / fusion protein: HA (C terminal on insert)
  Cloning method: Ligation Independent Cloning
  Sequencing primers: 5′ pCEP_Fw (agagctcgtttagtgaaccg); 3′ MSCV_Rv (cagcggggctgctaaagcgcatgc)
Terms and licenses: Academic/Nonprofit Terms; Industry Terms: Not Available to Industry
Depositor comments: Contains Kozak sequence (gccacc) before start codon. Please visit https://www.biorxiv.org/content/10.1101/2022.03.09.483681v2 for bioRxiv preprint.
How to cite: pTRE3G-human cGAS:158-522aa-HA was a gift from Jonathan Kagan (Addgene plasmid # 186857 ; http://n2t.net/addgene:186857 ; RRID:Addgene_186857)
