[The description below was written by a language model from this plasmid's Addgene catalogue record and pLannotate feature annotations shown in this document.]
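Description:
pTRE3G-human cGAS:158-522aa-HA is a self-inactivating gammaretroviral transfer vector built on the pRetroX-TRE3G backbone, designed for doxycycline-dependent expression of an N-terminally truncated human cGAS in mammalian cells after retroviral transduction. In bacteria it is maintained through a high-copy ColE1/pUC-type origin and selected with ampicillin via the β-lactamase gene. The sequenced plasmid is about 7.7 kb.

The viral portion begins with a CMV enhancer/promoter fused to a truncated 5' LTR, which drives production of the genomic RNA in packaging cells. This is followed by the Ψ packaging signal and a truncated, start-codon-deficient gag segment that supports encapsidation. The 3' LTR carries a U3 deletion, so that after reverse transcription and integration the LTR promoter activity is lost and does not interfere with the internal promoters. Between the LTRs, the TRE3G(V) Tet-responsive promoter controls the insert: a Kozak-preceded open reading frame encoding human cGAS residues 158–522 (also called cGASdeltaN) with a C-terminal HA epitope tag. The annotation tool matched this tag only as a short fragment of a 3xHA feature, consistent with a single HA copy. Downstream, a mouse PGK promoter drives puromycin N-acetyltransferase for constitutive selection of transduced cells.

Because TRE3G is activated only by the Tet-On 3G transactivator in the presence of doxycycline, and no transactivator is encoded here, target cells must supply it separately. The Entrez gene link in the catalogue record (Adamts1) does not match the insert, which the feature table identifies as human CGAS. The associated work concerns species-specific self-DNA detection by mammalian cGAS enzymes, which suggests use in examining the role of the cGAS N-terminal region.
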