Features (pLannotate 1.2.2; 19 found; start..end, strand, type, name):
    300..503     +  promoter       CMV promoter: human cytomegalovirus (CMV) immediate early promoter
    504..679     +  LTR            5' LTR (truncated): truncated long terminal repeat from Moloney murine sarcoma virus
    801..1075    +  misc_feature   MESV Ψ (fragment): packaging signal of murine embryonic stem cell virus
   1142..1558    +  CDS            gag (truncated): truncated Moloney murine leukemia virus (MMLV) gag gene lacking the start codon
   1598..1947    +  promoter       TRE3GV promoter: 3rd-generation Tet-responsive promoter that can be activated by binding of Tet-On® 3G, optimized for retroviral and lentiviral vectors
   1963..3057    +  CDS            CGAS (fragment): CGAS_HUMAN - Also known as C6orf150 From Homo sapiens (Human).
   3058..3085    +  CDS            3xHA (fragment): three tandem HA epitope tags
   3118..3617    +  promoter       PGK promoter: mouse phosphoglycerate kinase 1 promoter
   3638..4237    +  CDS            PuroR: puromycin N-acetyltransferase; pac from Streptomyces alboniger; confers resistance to puromycin
   4304..4376    +  CDS            env (fragment): murine leukemia virus gPr80 envelope polyprotein precursor; env; proteolytically cleaved into gp70SU and p15TM subunits
   4418..4843    +  LTR            3' LTR (ΔU3): self-inactivating 3' long terminal repeat (LTR) from Moloney murine leukemia virus
   4912..4952    +  CDS            rop (fragment): Rop protein, which maintains plasmids at low copy number; rop
   5054..5092    +  misc_feature   bom (fragment): basis of mobility region from pBR322
   5109..5438    +  promoter       SV40 promoter: SV40 enhancer and early promoter
   5444..5545    +  misc_feature   bom (fragment): basis of mobility region from pBR322
   5731..6319    -  rep_origin     ori: high-copy-number ColE1/pMB1/pBR322/pUC origin of replication
   6490..7350    -  CDS            AmpR: β-lactamase; bla; confers resistance to ampicillin, carbenicillin, and related antibiotics
   7351..7455    -  promoter       AmpR promoter: bla
   7641..299     +  enhancer       CMV enhancer (across the origin): human cytomegalovirus immediate early enhancer
>Addgene plasmid #186857 | pTRE3G-human cGAS:158-522aa-HA | addgene full sequence | sequence record 366050 | Addgene NGS Result
CATAACTTACGGTAAATGGCCCGCCTGGCTGACCGCCCAACGACCCCCGCCCATTGACGTCAATAATGAC
GTATGTTCCCATAGTAACGCCAATAGGGACTTTCCATTGACGTCAATGGGTGGAGTATTTACGGTAAACT
GCCCACTTGGCAGTACATCAAGTGTATCATATGCCAAGTACGCCCCCTATTGACGTCAATGACGGTAAAT
GGCCCGCCTGGCATTATGCCCAGTACATGACCTTATGGGACTTTCCTACTTGGCAGTACATCTACGTATT
AGTCATCGCTATTACCATGGTGATGCGGTTTTGGCAGTACATCAATGGGCGTGGATAGCGGTTTGACTCA
CGGGGATTTCCAAGTCTCCACCCCATTGACGTCAATGGGAGTTTGTTTTGGCACCAAAATCAACGGGACT
TTCCAAAATGTCGTAACAACTCCGCCCCATTGACGCAAATGGGCGGTAGGCGTGTACGGTGGGAGGTCTA
TATAAGCAGAGCTCAATAAAAGAGCCCACAACCCCTCACTCGGCGCGCCAGTCTTCCGATAGACTGCGTC
GCCCGGGTACCCGTATTCCCAATAAAGCCTCTTGCTGTTTGCATCCGAATCGTGGTCTCGCTGTTCCTTG
GGAGGGTCTCCTCTGAGTGATTGACTACCCACGACGGGGGTCTTTCATTTGGGGGCTCGTCCGGGATTTG
GAGACCCCTGCCCAGGGACCACCGACCCACCACCGGGAGGTAAGCTGGCCAGCAACTTATCTGTGTCTGT
CCGATTGTCTAGTGTCTATGTTTGATGTTATGCGCCTGCGTCTGTACTAGTTAGCTAACTAGCTCTGTAT
CTGGCGGACCCGTGGTGGAACTGACGAGTTCTGAACACCCGGCCGCAACCCTGGGAGACGTCCCAGGGAC
TTTGGGGGCCGTTTTTGTGGCCCGACCTGAGGAAGGGAGTCGATGTGGAATCCGACCCCGTCAGGATATG
TGGTTCTGGTAGGAGACGAGAACCTAAAACAGTTCCCGCCTCCGTCTGAATTTTTGCTTTCGGTTTGGAA
CCGAAGCCGCGCGTCTTGTCTGCTGCAGCGCTGCAGCATCGTTCTGTGTTGTCTCTGTCTGACTGTGTTT
CTGTATTTGTCTGAAAATTAGGGCCAGACTGTTACCACTCCCTTAAGTTTGACCTTAGGTCACTGGAAAG
ATGTCGAGCGGATCGCTCACAACCAGTCGGTAGATGTCAAGAAGAGACGTTGGGTTACCTTCTGCTCTGC
AGAATGGCCAACCTTTAACGTCGGATGGCCGCGAGACGGCACCTTTAACCGAGACCTCATCACCCAGGTT
AAGATCAAGGTCTTTTCACCTGGCCCGCATGGACACCCAGACCAGGTCCCCTACATCGTGACCTGGGAAG
CCTTGGCTTTTGACCCCCCTCCCTGGGTCAAGCCCTTTGTACACCCTAAGCCTCCGCCTCCTCTTCCTCC
ATCCGCCCCGTCTCTCCCCCTTGAACCTCCTCGTTCGACCCCGCCTCGATCCTCCCTTTATCCAGCCCTC
ACTCCTTCTCTAGGCGCCGGAATTGAAGATCTCGATGAGGCCCTTTCGTCTTCACTCGAGTTTACTCCCT
ATCAGTGATAGAGAACGTATGAAGAGTTTACTCCCTATCAGTGATAGAGAACGTATGCAGACTTTACTCC
CTATCAGTGATAGAGAACGTATAAGGAGTTTACTCCCTATCAGTGATAGAGAACGTATGACCAGTTTACT
CCCTATCAGTGATAGAGAACGTATCTACAGTTTACTCCCTATCAGTGATAGAGAACGTATATCCAGTTTA
CTCCCTATCAGTGATAGAGAACGTATGTCGAGGTAGGCGTGTACGGTGGGCGCCTATAAAAGCAGAGCTC
GTTTAGTGAACCGTCAGATCGCCTGGAGCAATTCCACAACACTTTTGTCTTATACTTGGATCCGCCACCA
TGGCGGCGCCTGGGGCCTCGAAGCTCCGGGCGGTTTTGGAGAAGTTGAAGCTCAGCCGCGATGATATCTC
CACGGCGGCGGGGATGGTGAAAGGGGTTGTGGACCACCTGCTGCTCAGACTGAAGTGCGACTCCGCGTTC
AGAGGCGTCGGGCTGCTGAACACCGGGAGCTACTATGAGCACGTGAAGATTTCTGCACCTAATGAATTTG
ATGTCATGTTTAAACTGGAAGTCCCCAGAATTCAACTAGAAGAATATTCCAACACTCGTGCATATTACTT
TGTGAAATTTAAAAGAAATCCGAAAGAAAATCCTCTGAGTCAGTTTTTAGAAGGTGAAATATTATCAGCT
TCTAAGATGCTGTCAAAGTTTAGGAAAATCATTAAGGAAGAAATTAACGACATTAAAGATACAGATGTCA
TCATGAAGAGGAAAAGAGGAGGGAGCCCTGCTGTAACACTTCTTATTAGTGAAAAAATATCTGTGGATAT
AACCCTGGCTTTGGAATCAAAAAGTAGCTGGCCTGCTAGCACCCAAGAAGGCCTGCGCATTCAAAACTGG
CTTTCAGCAAAAGTTAGGAAGCAACTACGACTAAAGCCATTTTACCTTGTACCCAAGCATGCAAAGGAAG
GAAATGGTTTCCAAGAAGAAACATGGCGGCTATCCTTCTCTCACATCGAAAAGGAAATTTTGAACAATCA
TGGAAAATCTAAAACGTGCTGTGAAAACAAAGAAGAGAAATGTTGCAGGAAAGATTGTTTAAAACTAATG
AAATACCTTTTAGAACAGCTGAAAGAAAGGTTTAAAGACAAAAAACATCTGGATAAATTCTCTTCTTATC
ATGTGAAAACTGCCTTCTTTCACGTATGTACCCAGAACCCTCAAGACAGTCAGTGGGACCGCAAAGACCT
GGGCCTCTGCTTTGATAACTGCGTGACATACTTTCTTCAGTGCCTCAGGACAGAAAAACTTGAGAATTAT
TTTATTCCTGAATTCAATCTATTCTCTAGCAACTTAATTGACAAAAGAAGTAAAGAATTTCTGACAAAGC
AAATTGAATATGAAAGAAACAATGAGTTTCCAGTTTTTGATGAATTTTACCCATACGATGTTCCAGATTA
CGCTTGAGCGGCCGCGCCGGCGGGCCCGAATTCTACCGGGTAGGGGAGGCGCTTTTCCCAAGGCAGTCTG
GAGCATGCGCTTTAGCAGCCCCGCTGGGCACTTGGCGCTACACAAGTGGCCTCTGGCCTCGCACACATTC
CACATCCACCGGTAGGCGCCAACCGGCTCCGTTCTTTGGTGGCCCCTTCGCGCCACCTTCTACTCCTCCC
CTAGTCAGGAAGTTCCCCCCCGCCCCGCAGCTCGCGTCGTGCAGGACGTGACAAATGGAAGTAGCACGTC
TCACTAGTCTCGTGCAGATGGACAGCACCGCTGAGCAATGGAAGCGGGTAGGCCTTTGGGGCAGCGGCCA
ATAGCAGCTTTGCTCCTTCGCTTTCTGGGCTCAGAGGCTGGGAAGGGGTGGGTCCGGGGGCGGGCTCAGG
GGCGGGCTCAGGGGCGGGGCGGGCGCCCGAAGGTCCTCCGGAGGCCCGGCATTCTGCACGCTTCAAAAGC
GCACGTCTGCCGCGCTGTTCTCCTCTTCCTCATCTCCGGGCCTTTCGACCTGCAGCCCAAGCTTACCATG
ACCGAGTACAAGCCCACGGTGCGCCTCGCCACCCGCGACGACGTCCCCAGGGCCGTACGCACCCTCGCCG
CCGCGTTCGCCGACTACCCCGCCACGCGCCACACCGTCGATCCGGACCGCCACATCGAGCGGGTCACCGA
GCTGCAAGAACTCTTCCTCACGCGCGTCGGGCTCGACATCGGCAAGGTGTGGGTCGCGGACGACGGCGCC
GCGGTGGCGGTCTGGACCACGCCGGAGAGCGTCGAAGCGGGGGCGGTGTTCGCCGAGATCGGCCCGCGCA
TGGCCGAGTTGAGCGGTTCCCGGCTGGCCGCGCAGCAACAGATGGAAGGCCTCCTGGCGCCGCACCGGCC
CAAGGAGCCCGCGTGGTTCCTGGCCACCGTCGGCGTCTCGCCCGACCACCAGGGCAAGGGTCTGGGCAGC
GCCGTCGTGCTCCCCGGAGTGGAGGCGGCCGAGCGCGCCGGGGTGCCCGCCTTCCTGGAGACCTCCGCGC
CCCGCAACCTCCCCTTCTACGAGCGGCTCGGCTTCACCGTCACCGCCGACGTCGAGGTGCCCGAAGGACC
GCGCACCTGGTGCATGACCCGCAAGCCCGGTGCCTGACGCCCGCCCCACGACCCGCAGCGCCCGACCGAA
AGGAGCGCACGACCCCATGCATCGGCGTCTCGAGATATCAGTGGTCCAGGCTCTAGTTTTGACTCAACAA
TATCACCAGCTGAAGCCTATAGAGTACGAGCCATAGATAAAATAAAAGATTTTATTTAGTCTCCAGAAAA
AGGGGGGAATGAAAGACCCCACCTGTAGGTTTGGCAAGCTAGCTTAAGTAACGCCATTTTGCAAGGCATG
GAAAAATACATAACTGAGAATAGAGAAGTTCAGATCAAGGTCAGGAACAGATGGAACAGGGTCGACCCTA
GAGAACCATCAGATGTTTCCAGGGTGCCCCAAGGACCTGAAATGACCCTGTGCCTTATTTGAACTAACCA
ATCAGTTCGCTTCTCGCTTCTGTTCGCGCGCTTCTGCTCCCCGAGCTCAATAAAAGAGCCCACAACCCCT
CACTCGGGGCGCCAGTCCTCCGATTGACTGAGTCGCCCGGGTACCCGTGTATCCAATAAACCCTCTTGCA
GTTGCATCCGACTTGTGGTCTCGCTGTTCCTTGGGAGGGTCTCCTCTGAGTGATTGACTACCCGTCAGCG
GGGGTCTTTCATTTGGGGGCTCGTCCGGGATCGGGAGACCCCTGCCCAGGGACCACCGACCCACCACCGG
GAGGTAAGCTGGCTGCCTCGCGCGTTTCGGTGATGACGGTGAAAACCTCTGACACATGCAGCTCCCGGAG
ACGGTCACAGCTTGTCTGTAAGCGGATGCCGGGAGCAGACAAGCCCGTCAGGGCGCGTCAGCGGGTGTTG
GCGGGTGTCGGGGCGCAGCCATGACCCAGTCACGTAGCGATAGCGGAGTGTAGATCCGGCTGTGGAATGT
GTGTCAGTTAGGGTGTGGAAAGTCCCCAGGCTCCCCAGCAGGCAGAAGTATGCAAAGCATGCATCTCAAT
TAGTCAGCAACCAGGTGTGGAAAGTCCCCAGGCTCCCCAGCAGGCAGAAGTATGCAAAGCATGCATCTCA
ATTAGTCAGCAACCATAGTCCCGCCCCTAACTCCGCCCATCCCGCCCCTAACTCCGCCCAGTTCCGCCCA
TTCTCCGCCCCATGGCTGACTAATTTTTTTTATTTATGCAGAGGCCGAGGCCGCCTCGGCCTCTGAGCTA
TTCCAGAAGTAGTGAGGAGGCTTTTTTGGAGGCCTAGGCTTTTGCAAAAAGCTTACTGGCTTAACTATGC
GGCATCAGAGCAGATTGTACTGAGAGTGCACCATATGCGGTGTGAAATACCGCACAGATGCGTAAGGAGA
AAATACCGCATCAGGCGCTCTTCCGCTTCCTCGCTCACTGACTCGCTGCGCTCGGTCGTTCGGCTGCGGC
GAGCGGTATCAGCTCACTCAAAGGCGGTAATACGGTTATCCACAGAATCAGGGGATAACGCAGGAAAGAA
CATGTGAGCAAAAGGCCAGCAAAAGGCCAGGAACCGTAAAAAGGCCGCGTTGCTGGCGTTTTTCCATAGG
CTCCGCCCCCCTGACGAGCATCACAAAAATCGACGCTCAAGTCAGAGGTGGCGAAACCCGACAGGACTAT
AAAGATACCAGGCGTTTCCCCCTGGAAGCTCCCTCGTGCGCTCTCCTGTTCCGACCCTGCCGCTTACCGG
ATACCTGTCCGCCTTTCTCCCTTCGGGAAGCGTGGCGCTTTCTCATAGCTCACGCTGTAGGTATCTCAGT
TCGGTGTAGGTCGTTCGCTCCAAGCTGGGCTGTGTGCACGAACCCCCCGTTCAGCCCGACCGCTGCGCCT
TATCCGGTAACTATCGTCTTGAGTCCAACCCGGTAAGACACGACTTATCGCCACTGGCAGCAGCCACTGG
TAACAGGATTAGCAGAGCGAGGTATGTAGGCGGTGCTACAGAGTTCTTGAAGTGGTGGCCTAACTACGGC
TACACTAGAAGGACAGTATTTGGTATCTGCGCTCTGCTGAAGCCAGTTACCTTCGGAAAAAGAGTTGGTA
GCTCTTGATCCGGCAAACAAACCACCGCTGGTAGCGGTGGTTTTTTTGTTTGCAAGCAGCAGATTACGCG
CAGAAAAAAAGGATCTCAAGAAGATCCTTTGATCTTTTCTACGGGGTCTGACGCTCAGTGGAACGAAAAC
TCACGTTAAGGGATTTTGGTCATGAGATTATCAAAAAGGATCTTCACCTAGATCCTTTTAAATTAAAAAT
GAAGTTTTAAATCAATCTAAAGTATATATGAGTAAACTTGGTCTGACAGTTACCAATGCTTAATCAGTGA
GGCACCTATCTCAGCGATCTGTCTATTTCGTTCATCCATAGTTGCCTGACTCCCCGTCGTGTAGATAACT
ACGATACGGGAGGGCTTACCATCTGGCCCCAGTGCTGCAATGATACCGCGAGACCCACGCTCACCGGCTC
CAGATTTATCAGCAATAAACCAGCCAGCCGGAAGGGCCGAGCGCAGAAGTGGTCCTGCAACTTTATCCGC
CTCCATCCAGTCTATTAATTGTTGCCGGGAAGCTAGAGTAAGTAGTTCGCCAGTTAATAGTTTGCGCAAC
GTTGTTGCCATTGCTGCAGGCATCGTGGTGTCACGCTCGTCGTTTGGTATGGCTTCATTCAGCTCCGGTT
CCCAACGATCAAGGCGAGTTACATGATCCCCCATGTTGTGCAAAAAAGCGGTTAGCTCCTTCGGTCCTCC
GATCGTTGTCAGAAGTAAGTTGGCCGCAGTGTTATCACTCATGGTTATGGCAGCACTGCATAATTCTCTT
ACTGTCATGCCATCCGTAAGATGCTTTTCTGTGACTGGTGAGTACTCAACCAAGTCATTCTGAGAATAGT
GTATGCGGCGACCGAGTTGCTCTTGCCCGGCGTCAACACGGGATAATACCGCGCCACATAGCAGAACTTT
AAAAGTGCTCATCATTGGAAAACGTTCTTCGGGGCGAAAACTCTCAAGGATCTTACCGCTGTTGAGATCC
AGTTCGATGTAACCCACTCGTGCACCCAACTGATCTTCAGCATCTTTTACTTTCACCAGCGTTTCTGGGT
GAGCAAAAACAGGAAGGCAAAATGCCGCAAAAAAGGGAATAAGGGCGACACGGAAATGTTGAATACTCAT
ACTCTTCCTTTTTCAATATTATTGAAGCATTTATCAGGGTTATTGTCTCATGAGCGGATACATATTTGAA
TGTATTTAGAAAAATAAACAAATAGGGGTTCCGCGCACATTTCCCCGAAAAGTGCCACCTGACGTCTAAG
AAACCATTATTATCATGACATTAACCTATAAAAATAGGCGTATCACGAGGCCCTTTCGTCTTCAAGAATT
AGCTTGGCCATTGCATACGTTGTATCCATATCATAATATGTACATTTATATTGGCTCATGTCCAACATTA
CCGCCATGTTGACATTGATTATTGACTAGTTATTAATAGTAATCAATTACGGGGTCATTAGTTCATAGCC
CATATATGGAGTTCCGCGTTA
